Addgene plasmid #187291: IL2-AHDC2-Cherry in pmCherryN1
Purpose: Express pmCherry-IL2-AH-deltaC2
Depositing lab: Alpha Yap. Depositing organization: University of Queensland, Institute for Molecular Bioscience. Publication: Anillin Promotes Cell Contractility by Cyclic Resetting of RhoA Residence Kinetics. Budnar S, Husain KB, Gomez GA, Naghibosadat M, Varma A, Verma S, Hamilton NA, Morris RG, Yap AS. Dev Cell. 2019 Jun 17;49(6):894-906.e12. doi: 10.1016/j.devcel.2019.04.031. Epub 2019 May 16. PubMed 31105010.
Backbone
  Vector backbone: pmCherry-N1
  Backbone manufacturer: Clontech
  Backbone size w/o insert (bp): 4679
  Vector type: Mammalian Expression
  Selectable markers: Neomycin (select with G418)
Growth in bacteria
  Bacterial resistance: Kanamycin, 50 μg/mL
  Growth temperature: 37°C
  Growth strain: DH5alpha
  Copy number: High Copy
Gene/Insert
  Gene/Insert name: Scraps interleukin-2 receptor alpha-subunit, anillin
  Species: H. sapiens (human)
  Insert size (bp): 1629
  Mutation: AH-deltaC2
  Entrez Gene: IL2 (a.k.a. IL-2, TCGF, lymphokine); ANLN (a.k.a. FSGS8, Scraps, scra)
  Promoter: CMV
  Tag / fusion protein: mCherry (C terminal on insert)
  Cloning method: Gibson Cloning
  Sequencing primers: 5′ CMV-F; 3′ mCherry-R
Resource information
  A portion of this plasmid was derived from a plasmid made by: Plasmid made by Srikanth Budnar
Terms and licenses: Academic/Nonprofit Terms; Industry Terms: Not Available to Industry
Depositor comments: 5' cloning site: Nhe1 (destroyed), 3' cloning site: Age1 (not destroyed).
How to cite: IL2-AHDC2-Cherry in pmCherryN1 was a gift from Alpha Yap (Addgene plasmid # 187291 ; http://n2t.net/addgene:187291 ; RRID:Addgene_187291)
