[The description below was written by a language model from this plasmid's Addgene catalogue record and pLannotate feature annotations shown in this document.]
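Description:
IL2-AHDC2-Cherry in pmCherryN1 is a mammalian expression plasmid built on the Clontech pmCherry-N1 backbone; the sequenced record is about 6.3 kb. It is propagated in E. coli from a high-copy ColE1/pUC-type origin under kanamycin selection. A single NeoR/KanR (Tn5 aminoglycoside phosphotransferase) gene is placed behind tandem bacterial (bla) and SV40 early promoters and terminated by the HSV TK polyadenylation signal, so the same marker allows G418 selection of transfected mammalian cells. An f1 origin is also present. Short annotated fragments of ble, SV40 large T antigen and the bGH poly(A) signal appear to be backbone remnants or partial matches rather than functional parts.

The payload is a single fusion open reading frame driven by the CMV immediate-early enhancer and promoter and ended by the SV40 poly(A) signal. It joins human interleukin-2 receptor alpha-subunit (IL2RA) sequence at the N-terminus to a fragment of human anillin (ANLN), followed by C-terminal mCherry. The catalogue links the Entrez entry for IL2, but the insert name and the feature table both point to the receptor alpha chain rather than the cytokine. The anillin portion is recorded as "AH-deltaC2", which presumably denotes the anillin homology region lacking its C2 domain, although the record does not define the boundaries. The insert was assembled by Gibson cloning between the NheI site (destroyed) and the AgeI site (retained).

The stated purpose is simply to express this fusion. An IL2RA moiety is commonly used to anchor a fused fragment at the membrane, with mCherry allowing live imaging. The associated publication concerns anillin's regulation of RhoA residence kinetics and cell contractility, so the construct likely serves as a domain-deletion variant in that work.
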