Features (pLannotate 1.2.2; 15 found; start..end, strand, type, name):
     61..364     +  enhancer       CMV enhancer: human cytomegalovirus immediate early enhancer
    365..568     +  promoter       CMV promoter: human cytomegalovirus (CMV) immediate early promoter
    596..1402    +  CDS            IL2RA: IL2RA_HUMAN - Experimental evidence at protein level: Swiss-Prot protein existence level 1. Receptor for interleukin-2. The receptor is involved in the regulation of immune tolerance by controlling regulatory T cells (TREGs) activity. TREGs suppress the activation and expansion of autoreactive T-cells. From Homo sapiens (Human).
   1382..2248    +  CDS            ANLN (fragment): ANLN_HUMAN - Experimental evidence at protein level: Swiss-Prot protein existence level 1. Required for cytokinesis (PubMed:16040610). Essential for the structural integrity of the cleavage furrow and for completion of cleavage furrow ingression. Plays a role in bleb assembly during metaphase and anaphase of mitosis (PubMed:23870127). May play a significant role in podocyte cell migration (PubMed:24676636). From Homo sapiens (Human).
   2264..2973    +  CDS            mCherry (fragment): monomeric derivative of DsRed fluorescent protein (Shaner et al., 2004) mammalian codon-optimized
   2991..3074    +  CDS            large T antigen (fragment): large T antigen from SV40 (simian virus 40)
   3097..3218    +  polyA_signal   SV40 poly(A) signal: SV40 polyadenylation signal
   3252..3680    -  rep_origin     f1 ori (sequence partly withheld): f1 bacteriophage origin of replication; arrow indicates direction of (+) strand synthesis
   3707..3811    +  promoter       AmpR promoter: bla
   3813..4170    +  promoter       SV40 promoter: SV40 enhancer and early promoter
   4205..4999    +  CDS            NeoR/KanR: aminoglycoside phosphotransferase from Tn5; aph(3')-II (or nptII); confers resistance to neomycin, kanamycin, and G418 (Geneticin®)
   5020..5172    +  CDS            ble (fragment): BLE_KLEPN - Experimental evidence at protein level: Swiss-Prot protein existence level 1. Binding protein with a strong affinity to the bleomycin family of antibiotics. Binds to CL990; an antimitotic-antibiotic compound. From Klebsiella pneumoniae.
   5231..5278    +  polyA_signal   HSV TK poly(A) signal: herpes simplex virus thymidine kinase polyadenylation signal (Cole and Stacy, 1985)
   5369..5385    -  polyA_signal   bGH poly(A) signal (fragment): bovine growth hormone polyadenylation signal
   5607..6195    +  rep_origin     ori: high-copy-number ColE1/pMB1/pBR322/pUC origin of replication
>Addgene plasmid #187291 | IL2-AHDC2-Cherry in pmCherryN1 | addgene full sequence | sequence record 433845 | Addgene NGS Result
TAGTTATTAATAGTAATCAATTACGGGGTCATTAGTTCATAGCCCATATATGGAGTTCCGCGTTACATAA
CTTACGGTAAATGGCCCGCCTGGCTGACCGCCCAACGACCCCCGCCCATTGACGTCAATAATGACGTATG
TTCCCATAGTAACGCCAATAGGGACTTTCCATTGACGTCAATGGGTGGAGTATTTACGGTAAACTGCCCA
CTTGGCAGTACATCAAGTGTATCATATGCCAAGTACGCCCCCTATTGACGTCAATGACGGTAAATGGCCC
GCCTGGCATTATGCCCAGTACATGACCTTATGGGACTTTCCTACTTGGCAGTACATCTACGTATTAGTCA
TCGCTATTACCATGGTGATGCGGTTTTGGCAGTACATCAATGGGCGTGGATAGCGGTTTGACTCACGGGG
ATTTCCAAGTCTCCACCCCATTGACGTCAATGGGAGTTTGTTTTGGCACCAAAATCAACGGGACTTTCCA
AAATGTCGTAACAACTCCGCCCCATTGACGCAAATGGGCGGTAGGCGTGTACGGTGGGAGGTCTATATAA
GCAGAGCTGGTTTAGTGAACCGTCAGATCCGCTAGATGGATTCATACCTGCTGATGTGGGGACTGCTCAC
GTTCATCATGGTGCCTGGCTGCCAGGCAGAGCTCTGTGACGATGACCCGCCAGAGATCCCACACGCCACA
TTCAAAGCCATGGCCTACAAGGAAGGAACCATGTTGAACTGTGAATGCAAGAGAGGTTTCCGCAGAATAA
AAAGCGGGTCACTCTATATGCTCTGTACAGGAAACTCTAGCCACTCGTCCTGGGACAACCAATGTCAATG
CACAAGCTCTGCCACTCGGAACACAACGAAACAAGTGACACCTCAACCTGAAGAACAGAAAGAAAGGAAA
ACCACAGAAATGCAAAGTCCAATGCAGCCAGTGGACCAAGCGAGCCTTCCAGGTCACTGCAGGGAACCTC
CACCATGGGAAAATGAAGCCACAGAGAGAATTTATCATTTCGTGGTGGGGCAGATGGTTTATTATCAGTG
CGTCCAGGGATACAGGGCTCTACACAGAGGTCCTGCTGAGAGCGTCTGCAAAATGACCCACGGGAAGACA
AGGTGGACCCAGCCCCAGCTCATATGCACAGGTGAAATGGAGACCAGTCAGTTTCCAGGTGAAGAGAAGC
CTCAGGCAAGCCCCGAAGGCCGTCCTGAGAGTGAGACTTCCTGCCTCGTCACAACAACAGATTTTCAAAT
ACAGACAGAAATGGCTGCAACCATGGAGACGTCCATATTTACAACAGAGTACCAGGTAGCAGTGGCCGGC
TGTGTTTTCCTGCTGATCAGCGTCCTCCTCCTGAGTGGGCTCACCTGGAAGGGAAAATTCCAAAGAACTC
GTGTCCCTCGAGCTGAATCTGGTGATAGCCTTGGTTCTGAAGATCGTGATCTTCTTTACAGCATTGATGC
ATATAGATCTCAAAGATTCAAAGAAACAGAACGTCCATCAATAAAGCAGGTGATTGTTCGGAAGGAAGAT
GTTACTTCAAAACTGGATGAAAAAAATAATGCCTTTCCTTGTCAAGTTAATATCAAACAGAAAATGCAGG
AACTCAATAACGAAATAAATATGCAACAGACAGTGATCTATCAAGCTAGCCAGGCTCTTAACTGCTGTGT
TGATGAAGAACATGGAAAAGGGTCCCTAGAAGAAGCTGAAGCAGAAAGACTTCTTCTAATTGCAACTGGG
AAGAGAACACTTTTGATTGATGAATTGAATAAATTGAAGAACGAAGGACCTCAGAGGAAGAATAAGGCTA
GTCCCCAAAGTGAATTTATGCCATCCAAAGGATCAGTTACTTTGTCAGAAATCCGCTTGCCTCTAAAAGC
AGATTTTGTCTGCAGTACGGTTCAGAAACCAGATGCAGCAAATTACTATTACTTAATTATACTAAAAGCA
GGAGCTGAAAATATGGTAGCCACACCATTAGCAAGTACTTCAAACTCTCTTAACGGTGATGCTCTGACAT
TCACTACTACATTTACTCTGCAAGATGTATCCAATGACTTTGAAATAAATATTGAAGTTTACAGCTTGGT
GCAAGCTGTGCGAACCAGCAACTTCGCCCTTGTTGGATCTTACACATTATCATTGTCTTCAGTAGGAAAT
ACTAAGTTTGTTCTGGACAAGGTCCCCTTTTTATCTTCTTTGGAAGGTCATATTTATTTAAAAATAAAAT
GTCAAGTGCGACCGGTCGCCACCATGGTGAGCATGGACGAGGAGGATAACATGGCCATCATCAAGGAGTT
CATGCGCTTCAAGGTGCACATGGAGGGCTCCGTGAACGGCCACGAGTTCGAGATCGAGGGCGAGGGCGAG
GGCCGCCCCTACGAGGGCACCCAGACCGCCAAGCTGAAGGTGACCAAGGGTGGCCCCCTGCCCTTCGCCT
GGGACATCCTGTCCCCTCAGTTCATGTACGGCTCCAAGGCCTACGTGAAGCACCCCGCCGACATCCCCGA
CTACTTGAAGCTGTCCTTCCCCGAGGGCTTCAAGTGGGAGCGCGTGATGAACTTCGAGGACGGCGGCGTG
GTGACCGTGACCCAGGACTCCTCCCTGCAGGACGGCGAGTTCATCTACAAGGTGAAGCTGCGCGGCACCA
ACTTCCCCTCCGACGGCCCCGTAATGCAGAAGAAGACCATGGGCTGGGAGGCCTCCTCCGAGCGGATGTA
CCCCGAGGACGGCGCCCTGAAGGGCGAGATCAAGCAGAGGCTGAAGCTGAAGGACGGCGGCCACTACGAC
GCTGAGGTCAAGACCACCTACAAGGCCAAGAAGCCCGTGCAGCTGCCCGGCGCCTACAACGTCAACATCA
AGTTGGACATCACCTCCCACAACGAGGACTACACCATCGTGGAACAGTACGAACGCGCCGAGGGCCGCCA
CTCCACCGGCGGCATGGACGAGCTGTACAAGTAAAGCGGCCGCGACTCTAGATCATAATCAGCCATACCA
CATTTGTAGAGGTTTTACTTGCTTTAAAAAACCTCCCACACCTCCCCCTGAACCTGAAACATAAAATGAA
TGCAATTGTTGTTGTTAACTTGTTTATTGCAGCTTATAATGGTTACAAATAAAGCAATAGCATCACAAAT
TTCACAAATAAAGCATTTTTTTCACTGCATTCTAGTTGTGGTTTGTCCAAACTCATCAATGTATCTTAAG
GCGTAAATTGTAAGCGTTAATATTTTGTTAAAATTCGCGTTAAATTTTTGTTAAATCAGCTCATTTTTTA
ACCAATAGGCCGAAATCGGCAAAATCCCTTATAAATCAAAAGAATAGACCGAGATAGGGT
[37 nt withheld, positions 3351-3387]
AAAGAACGTGGACTCCAACGTCAAAGG
[49 nt withheld, positions 3415-3463]
T
[91 nt withheld, positions 3465-3555]
G
[124 nt withheld, positions 3557-3680]
CAGGTGGCACTTTTCGGGGAAATGTGCGCGGAACCCCTATTTGTTTATTTTTCTAAATACATTCAAATAT
GTATCCGCTCATGAGACAATAACCCTGATAAATGCTTCAATAATATTGAAAAAGGAAGAGTCCTGAGGCG
GAAAGAACCAGCTGTGGAATGTGTGTCAGTTAGGGTGTGGAAAGTCCCCAGGCTCCCCAGCAGGCAGAAG
TATGCAAAGCATGCATCTCAATTAGTCAGCAACCAGGTGTGGAAAGTCCCCAGGCTCCCCAGCAGGCAGA
AGTATGCAAAGCATGCATCTCAATTAGTCAGCAACCATAGTCCCGCCCCTAACTCCGCCCATCCCGCCCC
TAACTCCGCCCAGTTCCGCCCATTCTCCGCCCCATGGCTGACTAATTTTTTTTATTTATGCAGAGGCCGA
GGCCGCCTCGGCCTCTGAGCTATTCCAGAAGTAGTGAGGAGGCTTTTTTGGAGGCCTAGGCTTTTGCAAA
GATCGATCAAGAGACAGGATGAGGATCGTTTCGCATGATTGAACAAGATGGATTGCACGCAGGTTCTCCG
GCCGCTTGGGTGGAGAGGCTATTCGGCTATGACTGGGCACAACAGACAATCGGCTGCTCTGATGCCGCCG
TGTTCCGGCTGTCAGCGCAGGGGCGCCCGGTTCTTTTTGTCAAGACCGACCTGTCCGGTGCCCTGAATGA
ACTGCAAGACGAGGCAGCGCGGCTATCGTGGCTGGCCACGACGGGCGTTCCTTGCGCAGCTGTGCTCGAC
GTTGTCACTGAAGCGGGAAGGGACTGGCTGCTATTGGGCGAAGTGCCGGGGCAGGATCTCCTGTCATCTC
ACCTTGCTCCTGCCGAGAAAGTATCCATCATGGCTGATGCAATGCGGCGGCTGCATACGCTTGATCCGGC
TACCTGCCCATTCGACCACCAAGCGAAACATCGCATCGAGCGAGCACGTACTCGGATGGAAGCCGGTCTT
GTCGATCAGGATGATCTGGACGAAGAGCATCAGGGGCTCGCGCCAGCCGAACTGTTCGCCAGGCTCAAGG
CGAGCATGCCCGACGGCGAGGATCTCGTCGTGACCCATGGCGATGCCTGCTTGCCGAATATCATGGTGGA
AAATGGCCGCTTTTCTGGATTCATCGACTGTGGCCGGCTGGGTGTGGCGGACCGCTATCAGGACATAGCG
TTGGCTACCCGTGATATTGCTGAAGAGCTTGGCGGCGAATGGGCTGACCGCTTCCTCGTGCTTTACGGTA
TCGCCGCTCCCGATTCGCAGCGCATCGCCTTCTATCGCCTTCTTGACGAGTTCTTCTGAGCGGGACTCTG
GGGTTCGAAATGACCGACCAAGCGACGCCCAACCTGCCATCACGAGATTTCGATTCCACCGCCGCCTTCT
ATGAAAGGTTGGGCTTCGGAATCGTTTTCCGGGACGCCGGCTGGATGATCCTCCAGCGCGGGGATCTCAT
GCTGGAGTTCTTCGCCCACCCTAGGGGGAGGCTAACTGAAACACGGAAGGAGACAATACCGGAAGGAACC
CGCGCTATGACGGCAATAAAAAGACAGAATAAAACGCACGGTGTTGGGTCGTTTGTTCATAAACGCGGGG
TTCGGTCCCAGGGCTGGCACTCTGTCGATACCCCACCGAGACCCCATTGGGGCCAATACGCCCGCGTTTC
TTCCTTTTCCCCACCCCACCCCCCAAGTTCGGGTGAAGGCCCAGGGCTCGCAGCCAACGTCGGGGCGGCA
GGCCCTGCCATAGCCTCAGGTTACTCATATATACTTTAGATTGATTTAAAACTTCATTTTTAATTTAAAA
GGATCTAGGTGAAGATCCTTTTTGATAATCTCATGACCAAAATCCCTTAACGTGAGTTTTCGTTCCACTG
AGCGTCAGACCCCGTAGAAAAGATCAAAGGATCTTCTTGAGATCCTTTTTTTCTGCGCGTAATCTGCTGC
TTGCAAACAAAAAAACCACCGCTACCAGCGGTGGTTTGTTTGCCGGATCAAGAGCTACCAACTCTTTTTC
CGAAGGTAACTGGCTTCAGCAGAGCGCAGATACCAAATACTGTTCTTCTAGTGTAGCCGTAGTTAGGCCA
CCACTTCAAGAACTCTGTAGCACCGCCTACATACCTCGCTCTGCTAATCCTGTTACCAGTGGCTGCTGCC
AGTGGCGATAAGTCGTGTCTTACCGGGTTGGACTCAAGACGATAGTTACCGGATAAGGCGCAGCGGTCGG
GCTGAACGGGGGGTTCGTGCACACAGCCCAGCTTGGAGCGAACGACCTACACCGAACTGAGATACCTACA
GCGTGAGCTATGAGAAAGCGCCACGCTTCCCGAAGGGAGAAAGGCGGACAGGTATCCGGTAAGCGGCAGG
GTCGGAACAGGAGAGCGCACGAGGGAGCTTCCAGGGGGAAACGCCTGGTATCTTTATAGTCCTGTCGGGT
TTCGCCACCTCTGACTTGAGCGTCGATTTTTGTGATGCTCGTCAGGGGGGCGGAGCCTATGGAAAAACGC
CAGCAACGCGGCCTTTTTACGGTTCCTGGCCTTTTGCTGGCCTTTTGCTCACATGTTCTTTCCTGCGTTA
TCCCCTGATTCTGTGGATAACCGTATTACCGCCATGCAT
